>Addgene plasmid #64644 | RalA (G23V)( full )-pcw107 | depositor partial sequence | sequence record 108713 | Depositor Insert Sequence
ATGGCTGCAAATAAGCCCAAGGGTCAAAATTCTTTGGCCTTACACAAAGTCATCATGGTGGGCAGTGTTG
GTGTGGGCAAGTCAGCTCTGACTCTACAGTTCATGTACGATGAGTTTGTGGAGGACTATGAGCCTACCAA
AGCAGACAGCTACCGGAAGAAGGTAGTGCTGGATGGGGAGGAAGTACAGATTGATATCTTAGATACAGCT
GGGCAGGAGGACTATGCTGCAATTAGAGACAACTACTTCCGAAGCGGGGAGGGCTTCCTCTGTGTCTTCT
CTATTACAGAAATGGAATCCTTTGCAGCTACAGCTGACTTCAGGGAGCAGATTTTAAGAGTAAAAGAAGA
CGAGAATGTTCCATTTCTACTGGTTGGTAACAAATCAGATTTAGAAGATAAAAGGCAGGTTTCTGTAGAA
GAGGCAAAAAACAGAGCTGACCAGTGGAATGTTAACTACGTGGAAACGTCTGCTAAAACACGAGCTAATG
TTGACAAGGTATTTTTTGATTTAATGAGAGAAATTCGAGCAAGAAAGATGGAAGACAGCAAAGAAAAGAA
TGGAAAAAAGAAGAGGAAAAGTTTAGCCAAGAGAATCAGAGAAAGATGCTGCATTTTATAA
