>Addgene plasmid #64644 | RalA (G23V)( full )-pcw107 | addgene partial sequence | sequence record 110892 | hPGK-F 5'-GTGTTCCGCATTCTGCAAG-3'
GAATCACCGACCTCTCTCCCCAGGGGCCTAGCATCGATGGATCAACAAGTTTGTACAAAAAAGTTGGCTT
TTGCGGCGGCGGCACCATGGCTGCAAATAAGCCCAAGGGTCAAAATTCTTTGGCCTTACACAAAGTCATC
ATGGTGGGCAGTGTTGGTGTGGGCAAGTCAGCTCTGACTCTACAGTTCATGTACGATGAGTTTGTGGAGG
ACTATGAGCCTACCAAAGCAGACAGCTACCGGAAGAAGGTAGTGCTGGATGGGGAGGAAGTACAGATTGA
TATCTTAGATACAGCTGGGCAGGAGGACTATGCTGCAATTAGAGACAACTACTTCCGAAGCGGGGAGGGC
TTCCTCTGTGTCTTCTCTATTACAGAAATGGAATCCTTTGCAGCTACAGCTGACTTCAGGGAGCAGATTT
TAAGAGTAAAAGAAGACGAGAATGTTCCATTTCTACTGGTTGGTAACAAATCAGATTTAGAAGATAAAAG
GCAGGTTTCTGTAGAAGAGGCAAAAAACAGAGCTGACCAGTGGAATGTTAACTACGTGGAAACGTCTGCT
AAAACACGAGCTAATGTTGACAAGGTATTTTTTGATTTAATGAGAGAAATTCGAGCAAGAAAGATGGAAG
ACAGCAAAGAAAAGAATGGAAAAAAGAAGAGGAAAAGTTTAGCCAAGAGAATCAGAGAAAGATGCTGCAT
TTTATAATTGCCAACTTTCTTGTACAAAGTGGTTACCGGTTAGTAATGAACGCGTTAAGTCGACAATCAA
CCTCTGGATTAC
