[The description below was written by a language model from this plasmid's Addgene catalogue record.]
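Description:
RalA (G23V)( full )-pcw107 is a lentiviral expression plasmid built on the pcw107 (V5) backbone, a vector of about 9.2 kb before insertion. It is maintained in bacteria under ampicillin selection, and transduced mammalian cells are selected with puromycin. The record gives no feature table, so the viral elements, the origin of replication and the promoter driving the puromycin marker are not itemised. The use of a WPRE-directed sequencing primer implies that a woodchuck hepatitis virus post-transcriptional regulatory element, which generally enhances transcript expression, lies downstream of the insert.

The payload is the full-length human RALA coding sequence (about 620 bp), introduced by Gateway recombination and carrying the G23V substitution. RalA is a Ras-like small GTPase, and this glycine-to-valine change at the position analogous to Ras G12V is generally regarded as an activating, GTPase-deficient mutation. Expression is driven by the PGK promoter, a moderate-strength constitutive promoter, consistent with the stated aim of producing physiological rather than strongly overexpressed levels of the protein once the plasmid has been packaged into lentivirus and delivered to target cells. Although the backbone name indicates a V5 tag, the depositor's working name includes "STOP", which suggests that the open reading frame ends in its own stop codon, so the tag may not be fused; the record does not state this explicitly. A short barcode sits 17 nucleotides upstream of the coding start. The construct comes from a study that systematically tested signalling pathways for their ability to confer anticancer drug resistance, where it would serve to activate the Ral pathway.
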