Addgene plasmid #64644: RalA (G23V)( full )-pcw107
Purpose: when used to produce lentivirus, express physiological levels of insert
Depositing lab: David Sabatini & Kris Wood. Depositing organization: Whitehead Institute for Biomedical Research. Publication: Systematic identification of signaling pathways with potential to confer anticancer drug resistance. Martz CA, Ottina KA, Singleton KR, Jasper JS, Wardell SE, Peraza-Penton A, Anderson GR, Winter PS, Wang T, Alley HM, Kwong LN, Cooper ZA, Tetzlaff M, Chen PL, Rathmell JC, Flaherty KT, Wargo JA, McDonnell DP, Sabatini DM, Wood KC. Sci Signal. 2014 Dec 23;7(357):ra121. doi: 10.1126/scisignal.aaa1877. PubMed 25538079.
Backbone
  Vector backbone: pcw107 (V5)
  Backbone manufacturer: John Doench/Kathleen Ottina
  Backbone size w/o insert (bp): 9240
  Vector type: Lentiviral
  Selectable markers: Puromycin
Growth in bacteria
  Bacterial resistance: Ampicillin, 100 μg/mL
  Growth temperature: 37°C
  Growth strain: Stbl3
  Copy number: Unknown
Gene/Insert
  Gene/Insert name: RALA (alt name: NM_005402.3)
  Species: H. sapiens (human)
  Insert size (bp): 621
  Mutation: G23V
  Entrez Gene: RALA (a.k.a. HINCONS, RAL)
  Promoter: PGK
  Cloning method: Gateway Cloning
  Sequencing primers: 5′ hPGK-F; 3′ WPRE-R
Resource information
  A portion of this plasmid was derived from a plasmid made by: William Hahn (Addgene plasmid # 15252)
Terms and licenses: Academic/Nonprofit Terms; Industry Terms: Not Available to Industry
Depositor comments: TTTT (N-term barcode, 17 nt upstream of CDS start). Working name: CTK-S3-full-STOP
How to cite: RalA (G23V)( full )-pcw107 was a gift from David Sabatini & Kris Wood (Addgene plasmid # 64644 ; http://n2t.net/addgene:64644 ; RRID:Addgene_64644)
